Addgene plasmid #236868: Nluc-KRAS(G12C)-cRAF(FL)-HaloTag BiBRET Vector
Purpose: Express NanoLuc(R)-KRAS(G12C)-cRAF(FL)-HaloTag(R) in Mammalian Cells under a CMV promoter
Depositing lab: Promega Corporation.
Backbone
  Vector backbone: pFC221K HaloTag(R) CMV-Blast BiBRET Vector and pFN224C NanoLuc(R) CMV-Neo BiBRET-Balanced Vector
  Vector type: Mammalian Expression
  Selectable markers: Blasticidin
Growth in bacteria
  Bacterial resistance: Kanamycin, 50 μg/mL
  Growth temperature: 37°C
  Growth strain: DH5alpha
  Copy number: High Copy
Gene/Insert 1
  Gene/Insert name: KRAS
  Species: H. sapiens (human)
  Mutation: G12C
  Entrez Gene: KRAS (a.k.a. 'C-K-RAS, C-K-RAS, CFC2, K-RAS2A, K-RAS2B, K-RAS4A, K-RAS4B, K-Ras, K-Ras 2, KI-RAS, KRAS1, KRAS2, NS, NS3, OES, RALD, RASK2, c-Ki-ras, c-Ki-ras2)
  Promoter: CMV
  Tag / fusion protein: NanoLuc (R) (N terminal on backbone)
  Cloning method: Other
Gene/Insert 2
  Gene/Insert name: cRAF
  Species: H. sapiens (human)
  Entrez Gene: RAF1 (a.k.a. CMD1NN, CRAF, NS5, Raf-1, c-Raf)
  Tag / fusion protein: HaloTag (R) (C terminal on backbone)
Terms and licenses: Academic/Nonprofit Terms; Industry Terms
How to cite: Nluc-KRAS(G12C)-cRAF(FL)-HaloTag BiBRET Vector was a gift from Promega Corporation (Addgene plasmid # 236868 ; http://n2t.net/addgene:236868 ; RRID:Addgene_236868)
