[The description below was written by a language model from this plasmid's Addgene catalogue record and pLannotate feature annotations shown in this document.]
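Description:
Nluc-KRAS(G12C)-cRAF(FL)-HaloTag BiBRET Vector is an 8.3 kb mammalian expression plasmid that produces both partners of a bioluminescence resonance energy transfer (BRET) pair from one molecule. It was assembled from two BiBRET backbones, a HaloTag CMV-Blast vector and a NanoLuc CMV-Neo "balanced" vector. In bacteria it replicates from a high-copy ColE1/pUC-type origin and is selected with kanamycin through an EM7-driven neo (nptII) gene, which is preceded by a single annotated loxP site. Mammalian selection uses blasticidin, with the BSD deaminase gene expressed from the SV40 enhancer/early promoter and terminated by a synthetic poly(A) signal.

The payload is a bidirectional arrangement built around a shared CMV enhancer. In one direction, the full CMV promoter, a chimeric β-globin/immunoglobulin intron and a T7 promoter precede full-length human RAF1 (cRAF). RAF1 is fused through a TEV protease site to a C-terminal HaloTag and is followed by an SV40 poly(A) signal. In the opposite direction, a minimal CMV promoter fragment and an SP6 promoter drive NanoLuc luciferase fused to the N-terminus of human KRAS carrying the oncogenic G12C substitution, also ending in an SV40 poly(A) signal. Despite the hyphenated name, the two proteins are therefore separate polypeptides. The weaker minimal promoter on the luciferase side would be expected to keep donor levels low relative to the acceptor, although the record does not say this.

When HaloTag is labelled with a fluorescent chloroalkane ligand, association of KRAS(G12C) with cRAF brings the NanoLuc donor close enough for energy transfer. The construct is thus suited to live-cell monitoring of the RAS–RAF interaction, for example when testing compounds that disrupt it. The record itself states only expression in mammalian cells.
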