Features (pLannotate 1.2.2; 24 found; start..end, strand, type, name):
     61..182     -  polyA_signal   SV40 poly(A) signal: SV40 polyadenylation signal
    205..273     -  CDS            large T antigen (fragment): large T antigen from SV40 (simian virus 40)
    297..330     +  protein_bind   loxP: Cre-mediated recombination occurs in the 8-bp core sequence (GCATACAT). Cre recombinase
    340..387     +  promoter       EM7 promoter: synthetic bacterial promoter&nbsp
    419..1210    +  CDS            neo: KKA2_KLEPN - Also known as kan, nptII. Experimental evidence at protein level: Swiss-Prot protein existence level 1. Resistance to kanamycin, neomycin, paromomycin, ribostamycin, butirosin and gentamicin B. From Klebsiella pneumoniae.
   1371..1959    -  rep_origin     ori: high-copy-number ColE1/pMB1/pBR322/pUC origin of replication
   2085..2133    -  polyA_signal   poly(A) signal: synthetic polyadenylation signal
   2157..2555    -  CDS            BSD: blasticidin S deaminase; Aspergillus terreus BSD; confers resistance to blasticidin
   2586..2943    -  promoter       SV40 promoter: SV40 enhancer and early promoter
   3022..3103    -  polyA_signal   SV40 poly(A) signal: SV40 polyadenylation signal
   3126..3209    -  CDS            large T antigen (fragment): large T antigen from SV40 (simian virus 40)
   3265..3297    -  misc_feature   MCS (fragment): pUC18/19 multiple cloning site
   3306..3872    -  CDS            K-Ras: human small GTPase proto-oncoprotein
   3894..4406    -  CDS            Nluc: NanoLuc® luciferase human codon-optimized
   4445..4463    -  promoter       SP6 promoter: promoter for bacteriophage SP6 RNA polymerase
   4489..4511    -  promoter       minimal CMV promoter (fragment): human cytomegalovirus (CMV) immediate early promoter
   4521..4886    +  enhancer       CMV enhancer: human cytomegalovirus immediate early enhancer
   4888..5087    +  promoter       CMV promoter: human cytomegalovirus (CMV) immediate early promoter
   5226..5358    +  intron         chimeric intron: chimera between introns from human β-globin and immunoglobulin heavy chain genes
   5402..5420    +  promoter       T7 promoter: promoter for bacteriophage T7 RNA polymerase
   5434..7377    +  CDS            RAF1 (sequence withheld): RAF1_HUMAN - Also known as RAF. Experimental evidence at protein level: Swiss-Prot protein existence level 1. Serine/threonine-protein kinase that acts as a regulatory link between the membrane-associated Ras GTPases and the MAPK/ERK cascade, and this critical regulatory link functions as a switch determining cell fate decisions including proliferation, differentiation, apoptosis, survival and oncogenic transformation. RAF1 activation initiates a mitogen-activated protein kinase (MAPK) cascade that comprises a sequential phosphorylation of the dual-specific MAPK kinases (MAP2K1/MEK1 and MAP2K2
   7399..7419    +  CDS            TEV site: tobacco etch virus (TEV) protease recognition and cleavage site
   7435..8318    +  CDS            HaloTag® (fragment): modified bacterial dehalogenase that forms covalent bonds with chloroalkane derivatives
   8329..12      +  misc_feature   MCS (fragment) (across the origin): pUC18/19 multiple cloning site
>Addgene plasmid #236868 | Nluc-KRAS(G12C)-cRAF(FL)-HaloTag BiBRET Vector | addgene full sequence | sequence record 471856 | Addgene NGS Result
GGCATGCAAGCTGATTTGGCTGCTGCCACCGCTGAGCAAGGCCGCTTCGAGCAGACATGATAAGATACAT
TGATGAGTTTGGACAAACCACAACTAGAATGCAGTGAAAAAAATGCTTTATTTGTGAAATTTGTGATGCT
ATTGCTTTATTTGTAACCATTATAAGCTGCAATAAACAAGTTAACAACAACAATTGCATTCATTTTATGT
TTCAGGTTCAGGGGGAGATGTGGGAGGTTTTTTTAAGCAAGTAAAACCTCTACAAATGTGGTAAAATCTT
AATTAAGAATTCTAATATAACTTCGTATAGCATACATTATACGAAGTTATGGATCCACTGTTGACAATTA
ATCATCGGCATAGTATATCGGCATAGTATAATACGACAAGGTGAGGAACTAAACCCAGGAGGCAGATCAT
GATTGAACAAGATGGATTGCACGCAGGTTCTCCGGCCGCTTGGGTGGAGAGGCTATTCGGCTATGACTGG
GCACAACAGACAATCGGCTGCTCTGATGCCGCCGTGTTCCGGCTGTCAGCGCAGGGGCGCCCGGTTCTTT
TTGTCAAGACCGACCTGTCCGGTGCCCTGAATGAACTGCAGGACGAGGCAGCGCGGCTATCGTGGCTGGC
CACGACGGGCGTTCCTTGCGCAGCTGTGCTCGACGTTGTCACTGAAGCGGGAAGGGACTGGCTGCTATTG
GGCGAAGTGCCGGGGCAGGATCTCCTGTCATCTCACCTTGCTCCTGCCGAGAAAGTATCCATCATGGCTG
ATGCAATGCGGCGGCTGCATACGCTTGATCCGGCTACCTGCCCATTCGACCACCAAGCGAAACATCGCAT
CGAGCGAGCACGTACTCGGATGGAAGCCGGTCTTGTCGATCAGGATGATCTGGACGAAGAGCATCAGGGG
CTCGCGCCAGCCGAACTGTTCGCCAGGCTCAAGGCGCGCATGCCCGACGGCGAGGATCTCGTCGTGACCC
ATGGCGATGCCTGCTTGCCGAATATCATGGTGGAAAATGGCCGCTTTTCTGGATTCATCGACTGTGGCCG
GCTGGGTGTGGCGGACCGCTATCAGGACATAGCGTTGGCTACCCGTGATATTGCTGAAGAGCTTGGCGGC
GAATGGGCTGACCGCTTCCTCGTGCTTTACGGTATCGCCGCTCCCGATTCGCAGCGCATCGCCTTCTATC
GCCTTCTTGACGAGTTCTTCTGATTCGAAATGACCGACCAAGCGACGCCCAACCGGTATCAGCTCACTCA
AAGGCGGTAATACGGTTATCCACAGAATCAGGGGATAACGCAGGAAAGAACATGTGAGCAAAAGGCCAGC
AAAAGGCCAGGAACCGTAAAAAGGCCGCGTTGCTGGCGTTTTTCCATAGGCTCCGCCCCCCTGACGAGCA
TCACAAAAATCGACGCTCAAGTCAGAGGTGGCGAAACCCGACAGGACTATAAAGATACCAGGCGTTTCCC
CCTGGAAGCTCCCTCGTGCGCTCTCCTGTTCCGACCCTGCCGCTTACCGGATACCTGTCCGCCTTTCTCC
CTTCGGGAAGCGTGGCGCTTTCTCATAGCTCACGCTGTAGGTATCTCAGTTCGGTGTAGGTCGTTCGCTC
CAAGCTGGGCTGTGTGCACGAACCCCCCGTTCAGCCCGACCGCTGCGCCTTATCCGGTAACTATCGTCTT
GAGTCCAACCCGGTAAGACACGACTTATCGCCACTGGCAGCAGCCACTGGTAACAGGATTAGCAGAGCGA
GGTATGTAGGCGGTGCTACAGAGTTCTTGAAGTGGTGGCCTAACTACGGCTACACTAGAAGGACAGTATT
TGGTATCTGCGCTCTGCTGAAGCCAGTTACCTTCGGAAAAAGAGTTGGTAGCTCTTGATCCGGCAAACAA
ACCACCGCTGGTAGCGGTGGTTTTTTTGTTTGCAAGCAGCAGATTACGCGCAGAAAAAAAGGATTTCAAG
AAGATCCTTTGATCTTTTCTACGGGGTCTGACGCTCAGTGGAACGAAAACTCACGTTAAGGGATTTTGGT
CATGAGATTATCAAAAAGGATCTTCACCTAGATCCTTTTATAGTCCGGAATCGTCACACAAAAAACCAAC
ACACAGATGTAATGAAAATAAAGATATTTTATTGCGGCCATCGTGATGGCTAGAGTTTAGCCCTCCCACA
CATAACCAGAGGGCAGCAATTCACGAATCCCAACTGCCGTCGGCTGTCCATCACTGTCCTTCACTATGGC
TTTGATCCCAGGATGCAGATCGAGAAGCACCTGTCGGCACCGTCCGCAGGGGCTCAAGATGCCCCTGTTC
TCATTTCCGATCGCGACGATACAAGTCAGGTTGCCAGCTGCCGCAGCAGCAGCAGTGCCCAGCACCACGA
GTTCTGCACAAGGTCCCCCAGTAAAATGATATACATTGACACCAGTGAAGATGCGGCCGTCGCTAGAGAG
AGCTGCGCTGGCGACGCTGTAGTCTTCAGAGATGGGGATGCTGTTGATTGTAGCCGTTGCTCTTTCAATG
AGGGTGGATTCTTCTTGAGACAAAGGCTTGGCCATGGTGGCGCTAGTGTCAGAAGAATCGAGCTTTTTGC
AAAAGCCTAGGCCTCCAAAAAAGCCTCCTCACTACTTCTGGAATAGCTCAGAGGCCGAGGCGGCCTCGGC
CTCTGCATAAATAAAAAAAATTAGTCAGCCATGGGGCGGAGAATGGGCGGAACTGGGCGGAGTTAGGGGC
GGGATGGGCGGAGTTAGGGGCGGGACTATGGTTGCTGACTAATTGAGATGCATGCTTTGCATACTTCTGC
CTGCTGGGGAGCCTGGGGACTTTCCACACCTGGTTGCTGACTAATTGAGATGCATGCTTTGCATACTTCT
GCCTGCTGGGGAGCCTGGGGACTTTCCACACCCTAACTGACACACATTCCACAGCTGGTTCTTTCCGCCT
CAGAAGGTACCTAACCAAGTTCCTCTTTCAGAGGTTATTTCAGGCCATGGTGCTGCGCAAGACGCGTTAA
TTAAGACGTCGGCAGTGAAAAAAATGCTTTATTTGTGAAATTTGTGATGCTATTGCTTTATTTGTAACCA
TTATAAGCTGCAATAAACAAGTTAACAACAACAATTGCATTCATTTTATGTTTCAGGTTCAGGGGGAGGT
GTGGGAGGTTTTTTAAAGCAAGTAAAACCTCTACAAATGTGGTATGGCTGATTATGATCCGCGGCCGCAA
TACGTCGACGTTATCAGCTGACTTCGTACGAGAGCCTAGGTGTTTCTAGAGGATCCCCGGGTACCGAGCC
CGAATTCGTTTAAACTTACATAATTACACACTTTGTCTTTGACTTCTTTTTCTTCTTTTTACCATCTTTG
CTCATCTTTTCTTTATGTTTTCGAATTTCTCGAACTAATGTATAGAAGGCATCATCAACACCCTGTCTTG
TCTTTGCTGATGTTTCAATAAAAGGAATTCCATAACTTCTTGCTAAGTCCTGAGCCTGTTTTGTGTCTAC
TGTTCTAGAAGGCAAATCACATTTATTTCCTACTAGGACCATAGGTACATCTTCAGAGTCCTTAACTCTT
TTAATTTGTTCTCTATAATGGTGAATATCTTCAAATGATTTAGTATTATTTATGGCAAATACACAAAGAA
AGCCCTCCCCAGTCCTCATGTACTGGTCCCTCATTGCACTGTACTCCTCTTGACCTGCTGTGTCGAGAAT
ATCCAAGAGACAGGTTTCTCCATCAATTACTACTTGCTTCCTGTAGGAATCCTCTATTGTTGGATCATAT
TCGTCCACAAAATGATTCTGAATTAGCTGTATCGTCAAGGCACTCTTGCCTACGCCGCAAGCTCCAACTA
CCACAAGTTTATATTCAGTCATGGCGATCGCGCCGCTCGAGCCCGCCAGAATGCGTTCGCACAGCCGCCA
GCCGGTCACTCCGTTGATGGTTACTCGGAACAGCAGGGAGCCGTCGGGGTTGATCAGGCGCTCGTCGATA
ATTTTGTTGCCGTTCCACAGGGTCCCTGTTACAGTGATCTTTTTGCCGTCGAACACGGCGATGCCTTCAT
ACGGCCGTCCGAAATAGTCGATCATGTTCGGCGTAACCCCGTCGATTACCAGTGTGCCATAGTGCAGGAT
CACCTTAAAGTGATGATCATCCACAGGGTACACCACCTTAAAAATTTTTTCGATCTGGCCCATTTGGTCG
CCGCTCAGACCTTCATACGGGATGATGACATGGATGTCGATCTTCAGCCCATTTTCACCGCTCAGGACAA
TCCTTTGGATCGGAGTTACGGACACCCCGAGATTCTGAAACAAACTGGACACACCTCCCTGTTCAAGGAC
TTGGTCCAGGTTGTAGCCGGCTGTCTGTCGCCAGTCCCCAACGAAATCTTCGAGTGTGAAGACCATGGTG
AGCGCTAGCTGCAAAAAGAACAAGTAGCTTGTATTCTATAGTGTCACCTAAATGGGCGATCTGACGGTTC
ACTAAACCAGCTCTGCTTATATAGGCCTCCCTGGCGCGCCACTAGTTATTAATAGTAATCAATTACGGGG
TCATTAGTTCATAGCCCATATATGGAGTTCCGCGTTACATAACTTACGGTAAATGGCCCGCCTGGCTGAC
CGCCCAACGACCCCCGCCCATTGACGTCAATAATGACGTATGTTCCCATAGTAACGCCAATAGGGACTTT
CCATTGACGTCAATGGGTGGAGTATTTACGGTAAACTGCCCACTTGGCAGTACATCAAGTGTATCATATG
CCAAGTCCGCCCCCTATTGACGTCAATGACGGTAAATGGCCCGCCTGGCATTATGCCCAGTACATGACCT
TACGGGACTTTCCTACTTGGCAGTACATCTACGTATTAGTCATCGCTATTACCATGGTGATGCGGTTTTG
GCAGTACACCAATGGGCGTGGATAGCGGTTTGACTCACGGGGATTTCCAAGTCTCCACCCCATTGACGTC
AATGGGAGTTTGTTTTGGCACCAAAATCAACGGGACTTTCCAAAATGTCGTAATAACCCCGCCCCGTTGA
CGCAAATGGGCGGTAGGCGTGTACGGTGGGAGGTCTATATAAGCAGAGCTGGTTTAGTGAACCGTCAGAT
CACTAGAAGCTTTATTGCGGTAGTTTATCACAGTTAAATTGCTAACGCAGTCAGTGCTTCTGACACAACA
GTCTCGAACTTAAGCTGCAGAAGTTGGTCGTGAGGCACTGGGCAGGTAAGTATCAAGGTTACAAGACAGG
TTTAAGGAGACCAATAGAAACTGGGCTTGTCGAGACAGAGAAGACTCTTGCGTTTCTGATAGGCACCTAT
TGGTCTTACTGACATCCACTTTGCCTTTCTCTCCACAGGTGTCCACTCCCAGTTCAATTACAGCTCTTAA
GGCTAGAGTATTAATACGACTCACTATAGGGCTAGCGATCGCC
[1947 nt withheld, positions 5434-7380]
TCTCTCGAGCCAACCACTGAGGATCTGTACTTTCAGAGCGATAACGATGGATCCGAAATCGGTACTGGCT
TTCCATTCGACCCCCATTATGTGGAAGTCCTGGGCGAGCGCATGCACTACGTCGATGTTGGTCCGCGCGA
TGGCACCCCTGTGCTGTTCCTGCACGGTAACCCGACCTCCTCCTACGTGTGGCGCAACATCATCCCGCAT
GTTGCACCGACCCATCGCTGCATTGCTCCAGACCTGATCGGTATGGGCAAATCCGACAAACCAGACCTGG
GTTATTTCTTCGACGACCACGTCCGCTTCATGGATGCCTTCATCGAAGCCCTGGGTCTGGAAGAGGTCGT
CCTGGTCATTCACGACTGGGGCTCCGCTCTGGGTTTCCACTGGGCCAAGCGCAATCCAGAGCGCGTCAAA
GGTATTGCATTTATGGAGTTCATCCGCCCTATCCCGACCTGGGACGAATGGCCAGAATTTGCCCGCGAGA
CCTTCCAGGCCTTCCGCACCACCGACGTCGGCCGCAAGCTGATCATCGATCAGAACGTTTTTATCGAGGG
TACGCTGCCGATGGGTGTCGTCCGCCCGCTGACTGAAGTCGAGATGGACCATTACCGCGAGCCGTTCCTG
AATCCTGTTGACCGCGAGCCACTGTGGCGCTTCCCAAACGAGCTGCCAATCGCCGGTGAGCCAGCGAACA
TCGTCGCGCTGGTCGAAGAATACATGGACTGGCTGCACCAGTCCCCTGTCCCGAAGCTGCTGTTCTGGGG
CACCCCAGGCGTTCTGATCCCACCGGCCGAAGCCGCTCGCCTGGCCAAAAGCCTGCCTAACTGCAAGGCT
GTGGACATCGGCCCGGGTCTGAATCTGCTGCAAGAAGACAACCCGGACCTGATCGGCAGCGAGATCGCGC
GCTGGCTGTCTACTCTGGAGATTTCCGGTTAATAGAATTCTAGAGTCGACCTGCA
